LOCUS       Exported 5175 bp ds-DNA circular SYN 13-MAY-2021
DEFINITION  Mammalian expression plasmid for SARS-CoV-2 3C-like proteinase.
ACCESSION   .
VERSION     .
KEYWORDS    pGBW-m4133367
SOURCE      synthetic DNA construct
  ORGANISM  synthetic DNA construct
REFERENCE   1 (bases 1 to 5175)
  TITLE     SARS-CoV-2 protein Mammalian expression constructs, tagged, for
            protein expression and/or purification
REFERENCE   2 (bases 1 to 5175)
  AUTHORS   .
  TITLE     Direct Submission
  JOURNAL   Exported May 13, 2021 from SnapGene Server 1.1.58
            http://www.snapgene.com
FEATURES             Location/Qualifiers
     source          1..5175
                     /organism="synthetic DNA construct"
                     /mol_type="other DNA"
     CDS             926..946
                     /codon_start=1
                     /product="tobacco etch virus (TEV) protease recognition and
                     cleavage site"
                     /label=TEV site
                     /translation="ENLYFQS"
     CDS             947..991
                     /codon_start=1
                     /product="affinity and epitope tag derived from pancreatic
                     ribonuclease A"
                     /label=S-Tag
                     /translation="KETAAAKFERQHMDS"
     polyA_signal    1044..1165
                     /label=SV40 poly(A) signal
                     /note="SV40 polyadenylation signal"
     primer_bind     complement(1055..1074)
                     /label=EBV-rev
                     /note="SV40 polyA terminator, reverse primer"
     primer_bind     1109..1128
                     /label=SV40pA-R
                     /note="SV40 polyA, reverse primer"
     terminator      1280..1326
                     /label=T7 terminator
                     /note="transcription terminator for bacteriophage T7 RNA
                     polymerase"
     terminator      1356..1492
                     /label=rrnG terminator
                     /note="transcription terminator from the E. coli ribosomal
                     RNA rrnG operon (Albrechtsen et al., 1991)"
     misc_feature    1537..1608
                     /label=3' beta-globin insulator
                     /note="insulator downstream of the human beta-globin locus
                     (Farrell et al., 2002)"
     rep_origin      complement(1834..2422)
                     /direction=LEFT
                     /label=ori
                     /note="high-copy-number ColE1/pMB1/pBR322/pUC origin of
                     replication"
     primer_bind     complement(1914..1933)
                     /label=pBR322ori-F
                     /note="pBR322 origin, forward primer"
     CDS             3168..4028
                     /codon_start=1
                     /gene="bla"
                     /product="beta-lactamase"
                     /label=AmpR
                     /note="confers resistance to ampicillin, carbenicillin, and
                     related antibiotics"
                     /translation="MSIQHFRVALIPFFAAFCLPVFAHPETLVKVKDAEDQLGARVGYI
                     ELDLNSGKILESFRPEERFPMMSTFKVLLCGAVLSRIDAGQEQLGRRIHYSQNDLVEYS
                     PVTEKHLTDGMTVRELCSAAITMSDNTAANLLLTTIGGPKELTAFLHNMGDHVTRLDRW
                     EPELNEAIPNDERDTTMPVAMATTLRKLLTGELLTLASRQQLIDWMEADKVAGPLLRSA
                     LPAGWFIADKSGAGERGSRGIIAALGPDGKPSRIVVIYTTGSQATMDERNRQIAEIGAS
                     LIKHW"
     primer_bind     complement(3386..3405)
                     /label=Amp-R
                     /note="Ampicillin resistance gene, reverse primer"
     terminator      4041..4177
                     /label=rrnG terminator
                     /note="transcription terminator from the E. coli ribosomal
                     RNA rrnG operon (Albrechtsen et al., 1991)"
     misc_feature    4329..4400
                     /label=5' beta-globin insulator
                     /note="insulator upstream of the human beta-globin locus
                     (Farrell et al., 2002)"
     terminator      4405..4451
                     /label=T7 terminator
                     /note="transcription terminator for bacteriophage T7 RNA
                     polymerase"
     polyA_signal    4469..4517
                     /note="synthetic polyadenylation signal"
     enhancer        4598..4901
                     /label=CMV enhancer
                     /note="human cytomegalovirus immediate early enhancer"
     promoter        4903..5105
                     /label=CMV promoter
                     /note="human cytomegalovirus (CMV) immediate early
                     promoter"
     primer_bind     5056..5076
                     /label=CMV-F
                     /note="Human CMV immediate early promoter, forward primer"
ORIGIN
        1 caccatgnnn nnnnnnnnnn nnnnnnnnnn nnnnnnnnnn nnnnnnnnnn nnnnnnnnnn
       61 nnnnnnnnnn nnnnnnnnnn nnnnnnnnnn nnnnnnnnnn nnnnnnnnnn nnnnnnnnnn
      121 nnnnnnnnnn nnnnnnnnnn nnnnnnnnnn nnnnnnnnnn nnnnnnnnnn nnnnnnnnnn
      181 nnnnnnnnnn nnnnnnnnnn nnnnnnnnnn nnnnnnnnnn nnnnnnnnnn nnnnnnnnnn
      241 nnnnnnnnnn nnnnnnnnnn nnnnnnnnnn nnnnnnnnnn nnnnnnnnnn nnnnnnnnnn
      301 nnnnnnnnnn nnnnnnnnnn nnnnnnnnnn nnnnnnnnnn nnnnnnnnnn nnnnnnnnnn
      361 nnnnnnnnnn nnnnnnnnnn nnnnnnnnnn nnnnnnnnnn nnnnnnnnnn nnnnnnnnnn
      421 nnnnnnnnnn nnnnnnnnnn nnnnnnnnnn nnnnnnnnnn nnnnnnnnnn nnnnnnnnnn
      481 nnnnnnnnnn nnnnnnnnnn nnnnnnnnnn nnnnnnnnnn nnnnnnnnnn nnnnnnnnnn
      541 nnnnnnnnnn nnnnnnnnnn nnnnnnnnnn nnnnnnnnnn nnnnnnnnnn nnnnnnnnnn
      601 nnnnnnnnnn nnnnnnnnnn nnnnnnnnnn nnnnnnnnnn nnnnnnnnnn nnnnnnnnnn
      661 nnnnnnnnnn nnnnnnnnnn nnnnnnnnnn nnnnnnnnnn nnnnnnnnnn nnnnnnnnnn
      721 nnnnnnnnnn nnnnnnnnnn nnnnnnnnnn nnnnnnnnnn nnnnnnnnnn nnnnnnnnnn
      781 nnnnnnnnnn nnnnnnnnnn nnnnnnnnnn nnnnnnnnnn nnnnnnnnnn nnnnnnnnnn
      841 nnnnnnnnnn nnnnnnnnnn nnnnnnnnnn nnnnnnnnnn nnnnnnnnnn nnnnnnnnnn
      901 nnnnnnnnnn nnnnnnnnnn nnnnngaaaa cctttacttt cagtcgaaag aaaccgcggc
      961 agctaagttc gagaggcagc acatggacag ttaagctagc ttgactgact gagatacagc
     1021 gtaccttcag ctcacagaca tgataagata cattgatgag tttggacaaa ccacaactag
     1081 aatgcagtga aaaaaatgct ttatttgtga aatttgtgat gctattgctt tatttgtaac
     1141 cattataagc tgcaataaac aagttaacaa caacaattgc attcatttta tgtttcaggt
     1201 tcagggggag gtgtgggagg ttttttaaag caagtaaaac ctctacaaat gtggtattgg
     1261 cccatctcta tcggtatcgt agcataaccc cttggggcct ctaaacgggt cttgaggggt
     1321 tttttgtgcc cctcgggccg gattgctatc taccggcatt ggcgcagaaa aaaatgcctg
     1381 atgcgacgct gcgcgtctta tactcccaca tatgccagat tcagcaacgg atacggcttc
     1441 cccaacttgc ccacttccat acgtgtcctc cttaccagaa atttatcctt aaggtcgtca
     1501 gctatcctgc aggcgatctc tcgatttcga tcaagacatt cctttaatgg tcttttctgg
     1561 acaccactag gggtcagaag tagttcatca aactttcttc cctccctaat ctcattggtt
     1621 accttgggct atcgaaactt aattaaccag tcaagtcagc tacttggcga gatcgacttg
     1681 tctgggtttc gactacgctc agaattgcgt cagtcaagtt cgatctggtc cttgctattg
     1741 cacccgttct ccgattacga gtttcattta aatcatgtga gcaaaaggcc agcaaaaggc
     1801 caggaaccgt aaaaaggccg cgttgctggc gtttttccat aggctccgcc cccctgacga
     1861 gcatcacaaa aatcgacgct caagtcagag gtggcgaaac ccgacaggac tataaagata
     1921 ccaggcgttt ccccctggaa gctccctcgt gcgctctcct gttccgaccc tgccgcttac
     1981 cggatacctg tccgcctttc tcccttcggg aagcgtggcg ctttctcata gctcacgctg
     2041 taggtatctc agttcggtgt aggtcgttcg ctccaagctg ggctgtgtgc acgaaccccc
     2101 cgttcagccc gaccgctgcg ccttatccgg taactatcgt cttgagtcca acccggtaag
     2161 acacgactta tcgccactgg cagcagccac tggtaacagg attagcagag cgaggtatgt
     2221 aggcggtgct acagagttct tgaagtggtg gcctaactac ggctacacta gaagaacagt
     2281 atttggtatc tgcgctctgc tgaagccagt taccttcgga aaaagagttg gtagctcttg
     2341 atccggcaaa caaaccaccg ctggtagcgg tggttttttt gtttgcaagc agcagattac
     2401 gcgcagaaaa aaaggatctc aagaagatcc tttgatcttt tctacggggt ctgacgctca
     2461 gtggaacgaa aactcacgtt aagggatttt ggtcatgaga ttatcaaaaa ggatcttcac
     2521 ctagatcctt ttaaattaaa aatgaagttt taaatcaatc taaagtatat atgagtaaac
     2581 ttggtctgac agttaccaat gcttaatcag tgaggcacct atctcagcga tctgtctatt
     2641 tcgttcatcc atagttgcat ttaaatttcc gaactctcca aggccctcgt cggaaaatct
     2701 tcaaaccttt cgtccgatcc atcttgcagg ctacctctcg aacgaactat cgcaagtctc
     2761 ttggccggcc ttgcgccttg gctattgctt ggcagcgcct atcgccaggt attactccaa
     2821 tcccgaatat ccgagatcgg gatcacccga gagaagttca acctacatcc tcaatcccga
     2881 tctatccgag atccgaggaa tatcgaaatc ggggcgcgcc tggtgtaccg agaacgatcc
     2941 tctcagtgcg agtctcgacg atccatatcg ttgcttggca gtcagccagt cggaatccag
     3001 cttgggaccc aggaagtcca atcgtcagat attgtactca agcctggtca cggcagcgta
     3061 ccgatctgtt taaacctaga tattgatagt ctgatcggtc aacgtataat cgagtcctag
     3121 cttttgcaaa catctatcaa gagacaggat cagcaggagg ctttcgcatg agtattcaac
     3181 atttccgtgt cgcccttatt cccttttttg cggcattttg ccttcctgtt tttgctcacc
     3241 cagaaacgct ggtgaaagta aaagatgctg aagatcagtt gggtgcgcga gtgggttaca
     3301 tcgaactgga tctcaacagc ggtaagatcc ttgagagttt tcgccccgaa gaacgctttc
     3361 caatgatgag cacttttaaa gttctgctat gtggcgcggt attatcccgt attgacgccg
     3421 ggcaagagca actcggtcgc cgcatacact attctcagaa tgacttggtt gagtattcac
     3481 cagtcacaga aaagcatctt acggatggca tgacagtaag agaattatgc agtgctgcca
     3541 taaccatgag tgataacact gcggccaact tacttctgac aacgattgga ggaccgaagg
     3601 agctaaccgc ttttttgcac aacatggggg atcatgtaac tcgccttgat cgttgggaac
     3661 cggagctgaa tgaagccata ccaaacgacg agcgtgacac cacgatgcct gtagcaatgg
     3721 caacaacctt gcgtaaacta ttaactggcg aactacttac tctagcttcc cggcaacagt
     3781 tgatagactg gatggaggcg gataaagttg caggaccact tctgcgctcg gcccttccgg
     3841 ctggctggtt tattgctgat aaatctggag ccggtgagcg tgggtctcgc ggtatcattg
     3901 cagcactggg gccagatggt aagccctccc gtatcgtagt tatctacacg acggggagtc
     3961 aggcaactat ggatgaacga aatagacaga tcgctgagat aggtgcctca ctgattaagc
     4021 attggtaacc gattctaggt gcattggcgc agaaaaaaat gcctgatgcg acgctgcgcg
     4081 tcttatactc ccacatatgc cagattcagc aacggatacg gcttccccaa cttgcccact
     4141 tccatacgtg tcctccttac cagaaattta tccttaagat cccgaatcgt ttaaactcga
     4201 ctctggctct atcgaatctc cgtcgtttcg agcttacgcg aacagccgtg gcgctcattt
     4261 gctcgtcggg catcgaatct cgtcagctat cgtcagctta cctttttggc agcgatcgcg
     4321 gctcccgaca tcttggacca ttagctccac aggtatcttc ttccctctag tggtcataac
     4381 agcagcttca gctacctctc aattcaaaaa acccctcaag acccgtttag aggccccaag
     4441 gggttatgct atcaatcgtt gcgttacaca cacaaaaaac caacacacat ccatcttcga
     4501 tggatagcga ttttattatc taactgctga tcgagtgtag ccagatctag taatcaatta
     4561 cggggtcatt agttcatagc ccatatatgg agttccgcgt tacataactt acggtaaatg
     4621 gcccgcctgg ctgaccgccc aacgaccccc gcccattgac gtcaataatg acgtatgttc
     4681 ccatagtaac gccaataggg actttccatt gacgtcaatg ggtggagtat ttacggtaaa
     4741 ctgcccactt ggcagtacat caagtgtatc atatgccaag tacgccccct attgacgtca
     4801 atgacggtaa atggcccgcc tggcattatg cccagtacat gaccttatgg gactttccta
     4861 cttggcagta catctacgta ttagtcatcg ctattaccat gctgatgcgg ttttggcagt
     4921 acatcaatgg gcgtggatag cggtttgact cacggggatt tccaagtctc caccccattg
     4981 acgtcaatgg gagtttgttt tggcaccaaa atcaacggga ctttccaaaa tgtcgtaaca
     5041 actccgcccc attgacgcaa atgggcggta ggcgtgtacg gtgggaggtc tatataagca
     5101 gagctggttt agtgaaccgt cagatcagat ctttgtcgat cctaccatcc actcgacaca
     5161 cccgccagcg gccgc
//
