[The description below was written by a language model from this plasmid's Addgene catalogue record and the feature table of its GenBank file.]
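Description:
pGBW-m4133367 is a mammalian expression plasmid built on the pTwist_CMV_6 backbone that carries a codon-optimized coding sequence for the SARS-CoV-2 3C-like proteinase (nsp5, the main protease processed from the ORF1ab polyprotein). The circular construct is about 5.2 kb. It is propagated in E. coli through a high-copy ColE1/pUC-type origin and selected with ampicillin via the beta-lactamase (AmpR) gene. No mammalian selection marker is annotated, so the plasmid appears suited to transient transfection rather than drug-selected stable expression.

The roughly 0.9 kb insert is driven by the human cytomegalovirus immediate-early enhancer and promoter, which give strong constitutive transcription in most mammalian cell lines. The nsp5 open reading frame itself is not annotated in the feature table, but it falls in the unannotated region between the CMV promoter, which ends near the sequence origin, and the backbone-encoded C-terminal tags. These tags are a TEV protease recognition site followed directly by an S-tag, an epitope and affinity tag derived from pancreatic ribonuclease A. This arrangement allows detection or capture of the protease through the S-tag, followed by removal of the tag by TEV cleavage. An SV40 polyadenylation signal terminates the transcript.

The expression unit is flanked by 5' and 3' human beta-globin insulator elements, T7 and rrnG transcription terminators, and an upstream synthetic poly(A) signal. Together these shield the cassette from read-through transcription from the bacterial backbone. The plasmid belongs to a set of tagged SARS-CoV-2 protein constructs intended for protein expression and/or purification in mammalian cells.
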