Addgene plasmid #152791: pGBW-m4133367
Purpose: Mammalian expression plasmid for SARS-CoV-2 3C-like proteinase
Depositing lab: Ginkgo Bioworks & Benjie Chen. Depositing organization: Ginkgo Bioworks.
Backbone
  Vector backbone: pTwist_CMV_6
  Backbone size w/o insert (bp): 4180
  Vector type: Mammalian Expression
Growth in bacteria
  Bacterial resistance: Ampicillin, 100 μg/mL
  Growth temperature: 37°C
  Growth strain: DH5alpha
  Copy number: High Copy
Gene/Insert
  Gene/Insert name: SARS-CoV-2 3C-like proteinase (alt name: nsp5)
  Species: Severe acute respiratory syndrome coronavirus 2
  Insert size (bp): 917
  Mutation: codon optimized
  Entrez Gene: ORF1ab (a.k.a. GU280_gp01)
  Promoter: CMV
  Tag / fusion protein: Cleavable TEV;S-tag (C terminal on backbone)
  Cloning method: Unknown
Resource information
  A portion of this plasmid was derived from a plasmid made by: GinkgoBioworks
Depositor comments: NCBI reference sequence: YP_009725301.1
How to cite: pGBW-m4133367 was a gift from Ginkgo Bioworks & Benjie Chen (Addgene plasmid # 152791 ; http://n2t.net/addgene:152791 ; RRID:Addgene_152791)
